Addgene plasmid #115638: AAVS1-TRE3G-NODAL
Purpose: For targeted integration and inducible expression of human NODAL using doxycycline
Depositing lab: Lynne Postovit. Depositing organization: University of Alberta. Publication: Genetically regulated human NODAL splice variants are differentially post-transcriptionally processed and functionally distinct. Findlay SD, Bilyk O, Lypka K, Waskiewicz AJ, Postovit L. (2018) bioRxiv 276170 10.1101/276170.
Backbone
  Vector backbone: AAVS1-TRE3G
  Vector type: Mammalian Expression
  Selectable markers: Puromycin
Growth in bacteria
  Bacterial resistance: Ampicillin, 100 μg/mL
  Growth temperature: 30°C
  Growth strain: NEB Stable
  Growth instructions: Can be grown at 37°C in TOP10 E. coli.
  Copy number: High Copy
Gene/Insert
  Gene/Insert name: NODAL
  Species: H. sapiens (human)
  Entrez Gene: NODAL (a.k.a. HTX5)
  Promoter: TRE3G
  Cloning method: Restriction Enzyme; 5′ cloning site SalI (not destroyed); 3′ cloning site MluI (not destroyed)
  Sequencing primers: 5′ TRE3G (GATCGCCTGGAGCAATTCCAC); 3′ SV40pA-R
Terms and licenses: Academic/Nonprofit Terms; Industry Terms: Not Available to Industry
Depositor comments: Use with TALENs #52341 and #52342. Please visit https://www.biorxiv.org/content/early/2018/03/04/276170 for bioRxiv preprint.
How to cite: AAVS1-TRE3G-NODAL was a gift from Lynne Postovit (Addgene plasmid # 115638 ; http://n2t.net/addgene:115638 ; RRID:Addgene_115638)
