[The description below was written by a language model from this plasmid's Addgene catalogue record and pLannotate feature annotations shown in this document.]
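Description:
AAVS1-TRE3G-NODAL is a mammalian expression and gene-targeting donor plasmid of about 12.2 kb, built on the AAVS1-TRE3G backbone, for placing a doxycycline-inducible human NODAL cassette at the AAVS1 safe-harbour locus in intron 1 of PPP1R12C. It is propagated in E. coli from a high-copy ColE1/pUC-type origin under ampicillin selection. The depositor notes that it is meant to be used with a pair of AAVS1-directed TALENs, which cut the genomic site so that the region between the left and right homology arms is copied in by homology-directed repair.

Three units lie between the arms. Next to the left arm, a splice acceptor precedes a promoterless puromycin N-acetyltransferase gene with a bGH polyadenylation signal. Puromycin resistance therefore depends mainly on trapping transcription from the endogenous PPP1R12C gene, which enriches for correctly targeted cells. The human NODAL coding sequence, cloned between SalI and MluI sites, sits downstream of the TRE3G Tet-responsive promoter and is followed by an SV40 small t intron and SV40 poly(A) signal. In the opposite orientation, a CAG-type promoter (CMV enhancer, chicken β-actin promoter and chimeric intron) drives constitutive expression of the Tet-On 3G transactivator, ending in a rabbit β-globin poly(A) signal. Because the activator and the responsive promoter are on the same donor, a single integration gives NODAL expression that is switched on by doxycycline.

Outside the arms, the backbone carries remnants of earlier cloning vectors, including fragments of NeoR/KanR, ccdB, lacZα and Tn5 transposase, as well as T3 and T7 promoters; none appears to be part of the design. The two sequence records differ by only a few bases and give essentially the same annotation.
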