Features (pLannotate 1.2.2; 38 found; start..end, strand, type, name):
      1..62      -  enhancer       CMV enhancer (fragment): human cytomegalovirus immediate early enhancer
     84..462     +  promoter       TRE3G promoter: 3rd-generation Tet-responsive promoter that can be activated by binding of Tet-On® 3G
    474..1514    +  CDS            NODAL: NODAL_HUMAN - Experimental evidence at protein level: Swiss-Prot protein existence level 1. Essential for mesoderm formation and axial patterning during embryonic development. From Homo sapiens (Human).
   1602..1676    +  CDS            small t antigen (fragment): SV40 (simian virus 40) small t antigen
   1678..1743    +  intron         small t intron: SV40 (simian virus 40) small t antigen intron
   1873..1893    +  CDS            SV40 NLS: nuclear localization signal of SV40 (simian virus 40) large T antigen
   2212..2295    +  CDS            large T antigen (fragment): large T antigen from SV40 (simian virus 40)
   2318..2439    +  polyA_signal   SV40 poly(A) signal: SV40 polyadenylation signal
   2453..2471    -  enhancer       CMV enhancer (fragment): human cytomegalovirus immediate early enhancer
   2477..2701    -  polyA_signal   bGH poly(A) signal: bovine growth hormone polyadenylation signal
   2739..3338    -  CDS            PuroR: puromycin N-acetyltransferase; pac from Streptomyces alboniger; confers resistance to puromycin
   3425..3450    -  misc_feature   SA: splice acceptor site
   3457..4260    -  misc_feature   HA-L: left homology arm from the adeno-associated virus integration site (AAVS1) within intron 1 of the human PPP1R12C gene
   4299..4317    -  promoter       T3 promoter: promoter for bacteriophage T3 RNA polymerase
   4360..4382    -  protein_bind   lac operator (fragment): The lac repressor binds to the lac operator to inhibit transcription in E. coli. This inhibition can be relieved by adding lactose or isopropyl-β-D-thiogalactopyranoside (IPTG). lac repressor encoded by lacI
   4386..4416    -  promoter       lac promoter: promoter for the E. coli lac operon
   4431..4452    -  protein_bind   CAP binding site: CAP binding activates transcription in the presence of cAMP. E. coli catabolite activator protein
   4465..4557    -  CDS            lacI (fragment): lac repressor; lacI; The lac repressor binds to the lac operator to inhibit transcription in E. coli. This inhibition can be relieved by adding lactose or isopropyl-β-D-thiogalactopyranoside (IPTG).
   4740..5328    -  rep_origin     ori: high-copy-number ColE1/pMB1/pBR322/pUC origin of replication
   5399..5451    +  promoter       AmpR promoter (fragment): bla
   5452..6312    +  CDS            AmpR: β-lactamase; bla; confers resistance to ampicillin, carbenicillin, and related antibiotics
   6405..6464    -  promoter       AmpR promoter (fragment): bla
   6491..6541    +  misc_feature   bom (fragment): basis of mobility region from pBR322
   6562..7360    -  CDS            NeoR/KanR (fragment): aminoglycoside phosphotransferase from Tn5; aph(3')-II (or nptII); confers resistance to neomycin, kanamycin, and G418 (Geneticin®)
   7392..7661    -  CDS            tnpA (fragment): TN5P_ECOLX - Also known as tnp. Experimental evidence at protein level: Swiss-Prot protein existence level 1. Mediates transposition of transposon Tn5 by a 'cut and paste' mechanism. First, the monomeric transposase binds the 19 bp inverted DNA repeats flanking the transposon. Then, dimerization of the DNA- bound transposase creates a synaptic DNA complex. After nicking of the first DNA strand, excision of the transposon proceeds through a series of intermediates. The transposase then mediates the insertion of the transposon at a new site by strand transfer. The activity of the wild- type tran
   7709..8012    -  CDS            ccdB (fragment): CcdB, a bacterial toxin that poisons DNA gyrase; ccdB; Plasmids containing the ccdB gene cannot be propagated in standard E. coli strains.
   8022..8169    -  CDS            lacZα (fragment): LacZα fragment of β-galactosidase; lacZ fragment
   8172..8190    +  promoter       T7 promoter: promoter for bacteriophage T7 RNA polymerase
   8225..9061    -  misc_feature   HA-R: right homology arm from the adeno-associated virus integration site (AAVS1) within intron 1 of the human PPP1R12C gene
   9083..9122    +  CDS            lacI (fragment): lac repressor; lacI; The lac repressor binds to the lac operator to inhibit transcription in E. coli. This inhibition can be relieved by adding lactose or isopropyl-β-D-thiogalactopyranoside (IPTG).
   9135..9156    +  protein_bind   CAP binding site: CAP binding activates transcription in the presence of cAMP. E. coli catabolite activator protein
   9171..9201    +  promoter       lac promoter: promoter for the E. coli lac operon
   9205..9227    +  protein_bind   lac operator (fragment): The lac repressor binds to the lac operator to inhibit transcription in E. coli. This inhibition can be relieved by adding lactose or isopropyl-β-D-thiogalactopyranoside (IPTG). lac repressor encoded by lacI
   9610..9665    -  polyA_signal   β-globin poly(A) signal: rabbit β-globin polyadenylation signal (Gil and Proudfoot, 1987)
   9736..9816    -  CDS            HBB (fragment): HBB_PONPY - Experimental evidence at transcript level: Swiss-Prot protein existence level 2. Involved in oxygen transport from the lung to the various peripheral tissues. From Pongo pygmaeus (Bornean orangutan).
   9821..10567   -  CDS            Tet-On® 3G: modified rtTA protein that binds tightly to promoters containing the tet operator in the presence of doxycycline
  10632..11648   -  intron         chimeric intron: chimera between introns from chicken β-actin and rabbit β-globin
  11926..12229   -  enhancer       CMV enhancer: human cytomegalovirus immediate early enhancer
>Addgene plasmid #115638 | AAVS1-TRE3G-NODAL | addgene full sequence | sequence record 232694 | Addgene NGS Result
CGGAACTCCATATATGGGCTATGAACTAATGACCCCGTAATTGATTACTATTAATAACTAGTTTTCGTCT
TCAAGAATTCCTCGAGTTTACTCCCTATCAGTGATAGAGAACGTATGAAGAGTTTACTCCCTATCAGTGA
TAGAGAACGTATGCAGACTTTACTCCCTATCAGTGATAGAGAACGTATAAGGAGTTTACTCCCTATCAGT
GATAGAGAACGTATGACCAGTTTACTCCCTATCAGTGATAGAGAACGTATCTACAGTTTACTCCCTATCA
GTGATAGAGAACGTATATCCAGTTTACTCCCTATCAGTGATAGAGAACGTATAAGCTTTAGGCGTGTACG
GTGGGCGCCTATAAAAGCAGAGCTCGTTTAGTGAACCGTCAGATCGCCTGGAGCAATTCCACAACACTTT
TGTCTTATACCAACTTTCCGTACCACTTCCTACCCTCGTAAAGTCGACCCACCATGCACGCCCACTGCCT
GCCCTTCCTTCTGCACGCCTGGTGGGCCCTACTCCAGGCGGGTGCTGCGACGGTGGCCACTGCGCTCCTG
CGTACGCGGGGGCAGCCCTCGTCGCCATCCCCTCTGGCGTACATGCTGAGCCTCTACCGCGACCCGCTGC
CGAGGGCAGACATCATCCGCAGCCTACAGGCAGAAGATGTGGCAGTGGATGGGCAGAACTGGACGTTTGC
TTTTGACTTCTCCTTCCTGAGCCAACAAGAGGATCTGGCATGGGCTGAGCTCCGGCTGCAGCTGTCCAGC
CCTGTGGACCTCCCCACTGAGGGCTCACTTGCCATTGAGATTTTCCACCAGCCAAAGCCCGACACAGAGC
AGGCTTCAGACAGCTGCTTAGAGCGGTTTCAGATGGACCTATTCACTGTCACTTTGTCCCAGGTCACCTT
TTCCTTGGGCAGCATGGTTTTGGAGGTGACCAGGCCTCTCTCCAAGTGGCTGAAGCACCCTGGGGCCCTG
GAGAAGCAGATGTCCAGGGTAGCTGGAGAGTGCTGGCCGCGGCCCCCCACACCGCCTGCCACCAATGTGC
TCCTTATGCTCTACTCCAACCTCTCGCAGGAGCAGAGGCAGCTGGGTGGGTCCACCTTGCTGTGGGAAGC
CGAGAGCTCCTGGCGGGCCCAGGAGGGACAGCTGTCCTGGGAGTGGGGCAAGAGGCACCGGCGACATCAC
TTGCCAGACAGAAGTCAACTGTGTCGGAAGGTCAAGTTCCAGGTGGACTTCAACCTGATCGGATGGGGCT
CCTGGATCATCTACCCCAAGCAGTACAACGCCTATCGCTGTGAGGGCGAGTGTCCTAATCCTGTTGGGGA
GGAGTTTCATCCGACCAACCATGCATACATCCAGAGTCTGCTGAAACGTTACCAGCCCCACCGAGTCCCT
TCCACTTGTTGTGCCCCAGTGAAGACCAAGCCGCTGAGCATGCTGTATGTGGATAATGGCAGAGTGCTCC
TAGATCACCATAAAGACATGATCGTGGAAGAATGTGGGTGCCTCTGAACGCGTCATATGGCTAGCCTGCA
GGGATCCAATGTAACTGTATTCAGCGATGACGAAATTCTTAGCTATTGTAATACTCTAGAGGATCTTTGT
GAAGGAACCTTACTTCTGTGGTGTGACATAATTGGACAAACTACCTACAGAGATTTAAAGCTCTAAGGTA
AATATAAAATTTTTAAGTGTATAATGTGTTAAACTACTGATTCTAATTGTTTGTGTATTTTAGATTCCAA
CCTATGGAACTGATGAATGGGAGCAGTGGTGGAATGCCTTTAATGAGGAAAACCTGTTTTGCTCAGAAGA
AATGCCATCTAGTGATGATGAGGCTACTGCTGACTCTCAACATTCTACTCCTCCAAAAAAGAAGAGAAAG
GTAGAAGACCCCAAGGACTTTCCTTCAGAATTGCTAAGTTTTTTGAGTCATGCTGTGTTTAGTAATAGAA
CTCTTGCTTGCTTTGCTATTTACACCACAAAGGAAAAAGCTGCACTGCTATACAAGAAAATTATGGAAAA
ATATTCTGTAACCTTTATAAGTAGGCATAACAGTTATAATCATAACATACTGTTTTTTCTTACTCCACAC
AGGCATAGAGTGTCTGCTATTAATAACTATGCTCAAAAATTGTGTACCTTTAGCTTTTTAATTTGTAAAG
GGGTTAATAAGGAATATTTGATGTATAGTGCCTTGACTAGAGATCATAATCAGCCATACCACATTTGTAG
AGGTTTTACTTGCTTTAAAAAACCTCCCACACCTCCCCCTGAACCTGAAACATAAAATGAATGCAATTGT
TGTTGTTAACTTGTTTATTGCAGCTTATAATGGTTACAAATAAAGCAATAGCATCACAAATTTCACAAAT
AAAGCATTTTTTTCACTGCATTCTAGTTGTGGTTTGTCCAAACTCATCAATGTATCTTATCATGTCTGCG
GCCTAGTCAATAATCAATGTCGAGACCCATAGAGCCCACCGCATCCCCAGCATGCCTGCTATTGTCTTCC
CAATCCTCCCCCTTGCTGTCCTGCCCCACCCCACCCCCCAGAATAGAATGACACCTACTCAGACAATGCG
ATGCAATTTCCTCATTTTATTAGGAAAGGACAGTGGGAGTGGCACCTTCCAGGGTCAAGGAAGGCACGGG
GGAGGGGCAAACAACAGATGGCTGGCAACTAGAAGGCACAGTCGAGGCTGATCAGCGGGTTTAAACGGGC
CCTCTAGATCAGGCACCGGGCTTGCGGGTCATGCACCAGGTGCGCGGTCCTTCGGGCACCTCGACGTCGG
CGGTGACGGTGAAGCCGAGCCGCTCGTAGAAGGGGAGGTTGCGGGGCGCGGAGGTCTCCAGGAAGGCGGG
CACCCCGGCGCGCTCGGCCGCCTCCACTCCGGGGAGCACGACGGCGCTGCCCAGACCCTTGCCCTGGTGG
TCGGGCGAGACGCCGACGGTGGCCAGGAACCACGCGGGCTCCTTGGGCCGGTGCGGCGCCAGGAGGCCTT
CCATCTGTTGCTGCGCGGCCAGCCGGGAACCGCTCAACTCGGCCATGCGCGGGCCGATCTCGGCGAACAC
CGCCCCCGCTTCGACGCTCTCCGGCGTGGTCCAGACCGCCACCGCGGCGCCGTCGTCCGCGACCCACACC
TTGCCGATGTCGAGCCCGACGCGCGTGAGGAAGAGTTCTTGCAGCTCGGTGACCCGCTCGATGTGGCGGT
CCGGATCGACGGTGTGGCGCGTGGCGGGGTAGTCGGCGAACGCGGCGGCGAGGGTGCGTACGGCCCTGGG
GACGTCGTCGCGGGTGGCGAGGCGCACCGTGGGCTTGTACTCGGTCATCTCGAGCCTAGGGCCGGGATTC
TCCTCCACGTCACCGCATGTTAGAAGACTTCCTCTGCCCTCTCCGCTGCCAGATCTCTCGAGGCCCTGTG
GGAGGAAGAGAAGAGGTCAGAAGCTTGCCCCACTGTGGGGTGGAGGGGACAGATAAAAGTACCCAGAACC
AGAGCCACATTAACCGGCCCTGGGAATATAAGGTGGTCCCAGCTCGGGGACACAGGATCCCTGGAGGCAG
CAAACATGCTGTCCTGAAGTGGACATAGGGGCCCGGGTTGGAGGAAGAAGACTAGCTGAGCTCTCGGACC
CCTGGAAGATGCCATGACAGGGGGCTGGAAGAGCTAGCACAGACTAGAGAGGTAAGGGGGGTAGGGGAGC
TGCCCAAATGAAAGGAGTGAGAGGTGACCCGAATCCACAGGAGAACGGGGTGTCCAGGCAAAGAAAGCAA
GAGGATGGAGAGGTGGCTAAAGCCAGGGAGACGGGGTACTTTGGGGTTGTCCAGAAAAACGGTGATGATG
CAGGCCTACAAGAAGGGGAGGCGGGACGCAAGGGAGACATCCGTCGGAGAAGGCCATCCTAAGAAACGAG
AGATGGCACAGGCCCCAGAAGGAGAAGGAAAAGGGAACCCAGCGAGTGAAGACGGCATGGGGTTGGGTGA
GGGAGGAGAGATGCCCGGAGAGGACCCAGACACGGGGAGGATCCGCTCAGAGGACATCACGTGGTGCAGC
GCCGAGAAGGAAGTGCTCCGGAAAGAGCATCCTTGGGCAGCAACACAGCAGAGAGCAAGGGGAAGAGGGA
GTGGAGGAAGACGGAACCTGAAGGAGGCGGCAGGGAAGGATCTGGGCCAGCCGTAGAGGTGACCCAGGCC
ACAAGCTGCAGACAGAAAGCGGCACAGGCCCAGGGGAGAGAATGCTGGTCAGAGAAAGCAAAGGGCGAAT
TCGTTTAAACCTGCAGGACTAGCTAGTCCCTTTAGTGAGGGTTAATTCTGAGCTTGGCGTAATCATGGTC
ATAGCTGTTTCCTGTGTGAAATTGTTATCCGCTCACAATTCCACACAACATACGAGCCGGAAGCATAAAG
TGTAAAGCCTGGGGTGCCTAATGAGTGAGCTAACTCACATTAATTGCGTTGCGCTCACTGCCCGCTTTCC
AGTCGGGAAACCTGTCGTGCCAGCTGCATTAATGAATCGGCCAACGCGCGGGGAGAGGCGGTTTGCGTAT
TGGGCGCTCTTCCGCTTCCTCGCTCACTGACTCGCTGCGCTCGGTCGTTCGGCTGCGGCGAGCGGTATCA
GCTCACTCAAAGGCGGTAATACGGTTATCCACAGAATCAGGGGATAACGCAGGAAAGAACATGTGAGCAA
AAGGCCAGCAAAAGGCCAGGAACCGTAAAAAGGCCGCGTTGCTGGCGTTTTTCCATAGGCTCCGCCCCCC
TGACGAGCATCACAAAAATCGACGCTCAAGTCAGAGGTGGCGAAACCCGACAGGACTATAAAGATACCAG
GCGTTTCCCCCTGGAAGCTCCCTCGTGCGCTCTCCTGTTCCGACCCTGCCGCTTACCGGATACCTGTCCG
CCTTTCTCCCTTCGGGAAGCGTGGCGCTTTCTCATAGCTCACGCTGTAGGTATCTCAGTTCGGTGTAGGT
CGTTCGCTCCAAGCTGGGCTGTGTGCACGAACCCCCCGTTCAGCCCGACCGCTGCGCCTTATCCGGTAAC
TATCGTCTTGAGTCCAACCCGGTAAGACACGACTTATCGCCACTGGCAGCAGCCACTGGTAACAGGATTA
GCAGAGCGAGGTATGTAGGCGGTGCTACAGAGTTCTTGAAGTGGTGGCCTAACTACGGCTACACTAGAAG
AACAGTATTTGGTATCTGCGCTCTGCTGAAGCCAGTTACCTTCGGAAAAAGAGTTGGTAGCTCTTGATCC
GGCAAACAAACCACCGCTGGTAGCGGTGGTTTTTTTGTTTGCAAGCAGCAGATTACGCGCAGAAAAAAAG
GATCTCAAGAAGATCCTTTGATCTTTTCTACGGGGTCTGACGCTCAGTGGAACGAAAACTCACGTTAAGG
GATTTTGGTCATGAGACAATAACCCTGATAAATGCTTCAATAATATTGAAAAAGGAAGAGTATGAGTATT
CAACATTTCCGTGTCGCCCTTATTCCCTTTTTTGCGGCATTTTGCCTTCCTGTTTTTGCTCACCCAGAAA
CGCTGGTGAAAGTAAAAGATGCTGAAGATCAGTTGGGTGCACGAGTGGGTTACATCGAACTGGATCTCAA
CAGCGGTAAGATCCTTGAGAGTTTTCGCCCCGAAGAACGTTTTCCAATGATGAGCACTTTTAAAGTTCTG
CTATGTGGCGCGGTATTATCCCGTATTGACGCCGGGCAAGAGCAACTCGGTCGCCGCATACACTATTCTC
AGAATGACTTGGTTGAGTATTCACCAGTCACAGAAAAGCATCTTACGGATGGCATGACAGTAAGAGAATT
ATGCAGTGCTGCCATAACCATGAGTGATAACACTGCGGCCAACTTACTTCTGACAACGATCGGAGGACCG
AAGGAGCTAACCGCTTTTTTGCACAACATGGGGGATCATGTAACTCGCCTTGATCGTTGGGAACCGGAGC
TGAATGAAGCCATACCAAACGACGAGCGTGACACCACGATGCCTGTAGCAATGGCAACAACGTTGCGCAA
ACTATTAACTGGCGAACTACTTACTCTAGCTTCCCGGCAACAATTAATAGACTGGATGGAGGCGGATAAA
GTTGCAGGACCACTTCTGCGCTCGGCCCTTCCGGCTGGCTGGTTTATTGCTGATAAATCTGGAGCCGGTG
AGCGTGGGTCTCGCGGTATCATTGCAGCACTGGGGCCAGATGGTAAGCCCTCCCGTATCGTAGTTATCTA
CACGACGGGGAGTCAGGCAACTATGGATGAACGAAATAGACAGATCGCTGAGATAGGTGCCTCACTGATT
AAGCATTGGTAACTGTCAGACCAAGTTTACTCATATATACTTTAGATTGATTTAAAACTTCATTTTTAAT
TTAAAAGGATCTAGGTGAAGATCCTTTTTGATAATCTCATGAGCGGATACATATTTGAATGTATTTAGAA
AAATAAACAAATAGGGGTTCCGCGCACATTTCCCCGAAAAGTGCCACCTGATGCGGTGTGAAATACCGCA
CAGATGCGTAAGGAGAAAATACCGCATCAGGAAATTGTAAGCGTTAATAATTCAGAAGAACTCGTCAAGA
AGGCGATAGAAGGCGATGCGCTGCGAATCGGGAGCGGCGATACCGTAAAGCACGAGGAAGCGGTCAGCCC
ATTCGCCGCCAAGCTCTTCAGCAATATCACGGGTAGCCAACGCTATGTCCTGATAGCGGTCCGCCACACC
CAGCCGGCCACAGTCGATGAATCCAGAAAAGCGGCCATTTTCCACCATGATATTCGGCAAGCAGGCATCG
CCATGCATGGGTCACGACGAGATCCTCGCCGTCGGGCATGCTCGCCTTGAGCCTGGCGAACAGTTCGGCT
GGCGCGAGCCCCTGATGCTCTTCGTCCAGATCATCCTGATCGACAAGACCGGCTTCCATCCGAGTACGTG
CTCGCTCGATGCGATGTTTCGCTTGGTGGTCGAATGGGCAGGTAGCCGGATCAAGCGTATGCAGCCGCCG
CATTGCATCAGCCATGATGGATACTTTCTCGGCAGGAGCAAGGTGAGATGACAGGAGATCCTGCCCCGGC
ACTTCGCCCAATAGCAGCCAGTCCCTTCCCGCTTCAGTGACAACGTCGAGCACAGCTGCGCAAGGAACGC
CCGTCGTGGCCAGCCACGATAGCCGCGCTGCCTCGTCTTGCAGTTCATTCAGGGCACCGGACAGGTCGGT
CTTGACAAAAAGAACCGGGCGCCCCTGCGCTGACAGCCGGAACACGGCGGCATCAGAGCAGCCGATTGTC
TGTTGTGCCCAGTCATAGCCGAATAGCCTCTCCACCCAAGCGGCCGGAGAACCTGCGTGCAATCCATCTT
GTTCAATCATGCGAAACGATCCTCATCCTGTCTCTTGATCAGAGCTTGATCCCCTGCGCCATCAGATCCT
TGGCGGCAAGAAAGCCATCCAGTTTACTTTGCAGGGCTTCCCAACCTTACCAGAGGGCGCCCCAGCTGGC
AATTCCGGTTCGCTTGCTGTCCATAAAACCGCCCAGTCTAGCTATCGCCATGTAAGCCCACTGCAAGCTA
CCTGCTTTCTCTTTGCGCTTGCGTTTTCCCTTGTCCAGATAGCCCAGTAGCTGACATTCATCCGGGGTCA
GCACCGTTTCTGCGGACTGGCTTTCTACGTGAAAAGGATCTAGGTGAAGATCCTTTTTGATAATCTCATG
CCTGACATTTATATTCCCCAGAACATCAGGTTAATGGCGTTTTTGATGTCATTTTCGCGGTGGCTGAGAT
CAGCCACTTCTTCCCCGATAACGGAGACCGGCACACTGGCCATATCGGTGGTCATCATGCGCCAGCTTTC
ATCCCCGATATGCACCACCGGGTAAAGTTCACGGGAGACTTTATCTGACAGCAGACGTGCACTGGCCAGG
GGGATCACCATCCGTCGCCCCGGCGTGTCAATAATATCACTCTGTACATCCACAAACAGACGATAACGGC
TCTCTCTTTTATAGGTGTAAACCTTAAACTGCCGTACGTATAGGCTGCGCAACTGTTGGGAAGGGCGATC
GGTGCGGGCCTCTTCGCTATTACGCCAGCTGGCGAAAGGGGGATGTGCTGCAAGGCGATTAAGTTGGGTA
ACGCCAGGGTTTTCCCAGTCACGACGTTGTAAAACGACGGCCAGTGAATTGTAATACGACTCACTATAGG
GCGAATTGAATTTAGCGGCCGCGAATTCGCCCTTAGAGCAGAGCCAGGAACCCCTGTAGGGAAGGGGCAG
GAGAGCCAGGGGCATGAGATGGTGGACGAGGAAGGGGGACAGGGAAGCCTGAGCGCCTCTCCTGGGCTTG
CCAAGGACTCAAACCCAGAAGCCCAGAGCAGGGCCTTAGGGAAGCGGGACCCTGCTCTGGGCGGAGGAAT
ATGTCCCAGATAGCACTGGGGACTCTTTAAGGAAAGAAGGATGGAGAAAGAGAAAGGGAGTAGAGGCGGC
CACGACCTGGTGAACACCTAGGACGCACCATTCTCACAAAGGGAGTTTTCCACACGGACACCCCCCTCCT
CACCACAGCCCTGCCAGGACGGGGCTGGCTACTGGCCTTATCTCACAGGTAAAACTGACGCACGGAGGAA
CAATATAAATTGGGGACTAGAAAGGTGAAGAGCCAAAGTTAGAACTCAGGACCAACTTATTCTGATTTTG
TTTTTCCAAACTGCTTCTCCTCTTGGGAAGTGTAAGGAAGCTGCAGCACCAGGATCAGTGAAACGCACCA
GACAGCCGCGTCAGAGCAGCTCAGGTTCTGGGAGAGGGTAGCGCAGGGTGGCCACTGAGAACCGGGCAGG
TCACGCATCCCCCCCTTCCCTCCCACCCCCTGCCAAGCTCTCCCTCCCAGGATCCTCTCTGGCTCCATCG
TAAGCAAACCTTAGAGGTTCTGGCAAGGAGAGAGATGGCTCCAGGAAATGGGGGTGTGTCACCAGATAAG
GAATCTGCCTAACAGGAGGTGGGGGTTAGACCCAATATCAGGAGACTAGGAAGGAGGAGGCCTAAGGATG
GGGCTTTTCTGTCACCAATCCTGTCCCTAGTAAAGCTTAGTACTGTCGATCCGCTGGCACGACAGGTTTC
CCGACTGGAAAGCGGGCAGTGAGCGCAACGCAATTAATGTGAGTTAGCTCACTCATTAGGCACCCCAGGC
TTTACACTTTATGCTTCCGGCTCGTATGTTGTGTGGAATTGTGAGCGGATAACAATTTCACACAGGAAAC
AGCTATGACCATGATTACGCCAAGCTTGGGCTGCAGGTCGAGGGATCTCCATAAGAGAAGAGGGACAGCT
ATGACTGGGAGTAGTCAGGAGAGGAGGAAAAATCTGGCTAGTAAAACATGTAAGGAAAATTTTAGGGATG
TTAAAGAAAAAAATAACACAAAACAAAATATAAAAAAAATCTAACCTCAAGTCAAGGCTTTTCTATGGAA
TAAGGAATGGACAGCAGGGGGCTGTTTCATATACTGATGACCTCTTTATAGCCAACCTTTGTTCATGGCA
GCCAGCATATGGGCATATGTTGCCAAACTCTAAACCAAATACTCATTCTGATGTTTTAAATGATTTGCCC
TCCCATATGTCCTTCCGAGTGAGAGACACAAAAAATTCCAACACACTATTGCAATGAAAATAAATTTCCT
TTATTAGCCAGAAGTCAGATGCTCAAGGGGCTTCATGATGTCCCCATAATTTTTGGCAGAGGGAAAAAGA
TCTCAGTGGTATTTGTGAGCCAGGGCATTGGCCACACCAGCCACCACCTTCTGATAGGCAGCCTGCACCT
GAGGAGTGAATTCACGCGCCTTACCCGGGGAGCATGTCAAGGTCAAAATCGTCAAGAGCGTCAGCAGGCA
GCATATCAAGGTCAAAGTCGTCAAGGGCATCGGCTGGGAGCATGTCTAAGTCAAAATCGTCAAGGGCGTC
GGTCGGCCCGCCGCTTTCGCACTTTAGCTGTTTCTCCAGGCCACATATGATTAGTTCCAGGCCGAAAAGG
AAGGCAGGTTCGGCTCCCTGCCGGTCGAACAGCTCAATTGCTTGTTTCAGAAGTGGGGGCATAGAATCGG
TGGTAGGTGTCTCTCTTTCCTCTTTTGCTACTTGATGCTCCTGTTCCTCCAATACGCAGCCCAGTGTAAA
GTGGCCCACGGCGGACAGAGCGTACAGTGCGTTCTCCAGGGAGAAGCCTTGCTGACACAGGAACGCGAGC
TGATTTTCCAGGGTTTCGTACTGTTTCTCTGTTGGGCGGGTGCCGAGATGCACTTTAGCCCCGTCGCGAT
GTGAGAGGAGAGCACAGCGGTATGACTTGGCGTTGTTCCGCAGAAAGTCTTGCCATGACTCGCCTTCCAG
GGGGCAGGAGTGGGTATGATGCCTGTCCAGCATCTCGATTGGCAGGGCATCGAGCAGGGCCCGCTTGTTC
TTCACGTGCCAGTACAGGGTAGGCTGCTCAACTCCCAGCTTTTGAGCGAGTTTCCTTGTCGTCAGGCCTT
CGATACCGACTCCATTGAGTAATTCCAGAGCAGAGTTTATGACTTTGCTCTTGTCCAGTCTAGACATGGT
GCTCGACGAATTCTTTGCCAAAATGATGAGACAGCACAATAACCAGCACGTTGCCCAGGAGCTGTAGGAA
AAAGAAGAAGGCATGAACATGGTTAGCAGAGGCTCTAGAGCCGCCGGTCACACGCCAGAAGCCGAACCCC
GCCCTGCCCCGTCCCCCCCGAAGGCAGCCGTCCCCCCGCGGACAGCCCCGAGGCTGGAGAGGGAGAAGGG
GACGGCGGCGCGGCGACGCACGAAGGCCCTCCCCGCCCATTTCCTTCCTGCCGGCGCCGCACCGCTTCGC
CCCGCGCCCGCTAGAGGGGGTGCGGCGGCGCCTCCCAGATTTCGGCTCCGCACAGATTTGGGACAAAGGA
AGTCCCTGCGCCCTCTCGCACGATTACCATAAAAGGCAATGGCTGCGGCTCGCCGCGCCTCGACAGCCGC
CGGCGCTCCGGGGGCCGCCGCGCCCCYCCCCCGAGCCCCCCCCGGCCCGRGGCGGCCCCGCCCCGCCCGG
CACCCCCACCTGCCGCCACCCCCCGCCCGGCACGGCGAGCCCCGCGCCACGCCCCGTACGGAGCCCCGCA
CCCGAAGCCGGGCCGTGCTCAGCAACTCGGGGAGGGGGGTGCAGGGGGGGTTGCAGCCCGACCGACGCGC
CCACACCCCCTGCTCACCCCCCCACGCACACACCCCGCACGCAGCCTTTGTTCCCCTCGCAGCCCCCCCC
GCACCGCGGGGCACCGCCCCCGGCCGCGCTCCCCTCGCGCACACTGCGGAGCGCACAAAGCCCCGCGCCG
CGCCCGCAGCGCTCACAGCCGCCGGGCAGCGCGGAGCCGCACGCGGCGCTCCCCACGCACACACACACGC
ACGCACCCCCCGAGCCGCTCCCCCCGCACAAAGGGCCCTCCCGGAGCCCCTCAAGGCTTTCACGCAGCCA
CAGAAAAGAAACAAGCCGTCATTAAACCAAGCGCTAATTACAGCCCGGAGGAGAAGGGCCGTCCCGCCCG
CTCACCTGTGGGAGTAACGCGGTCAGTCAGAGCCGGGGCGGGCGGCGCGAGGCGGCGGCGGAGCGGGGCA
CGGGGCGAAGGCAGCGCGCAGCGACTCCCGCCCGCCGCGCGCTTCGCTTTTTATAGGGCCGCCGCCGCCG
CCGCCTCGCCATAAAAGGAAACTTTCGGAGCGCGCCGCTCTGATTGGCTGCCGCCSCMCCYCYCCSCCYC
SCCCCCCCCCCCCCCCCCCCCCSCCCCSCCCCSCCYGGCGCGCCCCCCCCCCCCCCCCGCCCCCATCGCT
GCACAAAATAATTAAAAAATAAATAAATACAAAATTGGGGGTGGGGAGGGGGGGGAGATGGGGAGAGTGA
AGCAGAACGTGGGGCTCACCTCGACCATGGTAATAGCGATGACTAATACGTAGATGTACTGCCAAGTAGG
AAAGTCCCATAAGGTCATGTACTGGGCATAATGCCAGGCGGGCCATTTACCGTCATTGACGTCAATAGGG
GGCGTACTTGGCATATGATACACTTGATGTACTGCCAAGTGGGCAGTTTACCGTAAATACTCCACCCATT
GACGTCAATGGAAAGTCCCTATTGGCGTTACTATGGGAACATACGTCATTATTGACGTCAATGGGCGGGG
GTCGTTGGGCGGTCAGCCAGGCGGGCCATTTACCGTAAGTTATGTAACG
