Features (pLannotate 1.2.2; 38 found; start..end, strand, type, name):
     84..462     +  promoter       TRE3G promoter: 3rd-generation Tet-responsive promoter that can be activated by binding of Tet-On® 3G
    474..1514    +  CDS            NODAL: NODAL_HUMAN - Experimental evidence at protein level: Swiss-Prot protein existence level 1. Essential for mesoderm formation and axial patterning during embryonic development. From Homo sapiens (Human).
   1602..1676    +  CDS            small t antigen (fragment): SV40 (simian virus 40) small t antigen
   1678..1743    +  intron         small t intron: SV40 (simian virus 40) small t antigen intron
   1873..1893    +  CDS            SV40 NLS: nuclear localization signal of SV40 (simian virus 40) large T antigen
   2212..2295    +  CDS            large T antigen (fragment): large T antigen from SV40 (simian virus 40)
   2318..2439    +  polyA_signal   SV40 poly(A) signal: SV40 polyadenylation signal
   2453..2471    -  enhancer       CMV enhancer (fragment): human cytomegalovirus immediate early enhancer
   2477..2701    -  polyA_signal   bGH poly(A) signal: bovine growth hormone polyadenylation signal
   2739..3338    -  CDS            PuroR: puromycin N-acetyltransferase; pac from Streptomyces alboniger; confers resistance to puromycin
   3425..3450    -  misc_feature   SA: splice acceptor site
   3457..4260    -  misc_feature   HA-L: left homology arm from the adeno-associated virus integration site (AAVS1) within intron 1 of the human PPP1R12C gene
   4299..4317    -  promoter       T3 promoter: promoter for bacteriophage T3 RNA polymerase
   4360..4382    -  protein_bind   lac operator (fragment): The lac repressor binds to the lac operator to inhibit transcription in E. coli. This inhibition can be relieved by adding lactose or isopropyl-β-D-thiogalactopyranoside (IPTG). lac repressor encoded by lacI
   4386..4416    -  promoter       lac promoter: promoter for the E. coli lac operon
   4431..4452    -  protein_bind   CAP binding site: CAP binding activates transcription in the presence of cAMP. E. coli catabolite activator protein
   4465..4557    -  CDS            lacI (fragment): lac repressor; lacI; The lac repressor binds to the lac operator to inhibit transcription in E. coli. This inhibition can be relieved by adding lactose or isopropyl-β-D-thiogalactopyranoside (IPTG).
   4740..5328    -  rep_origin     ori: high-copy-number ColE1/pMB1/pBR322/pUC origin of replication
   5399..5451    +  promoter       AmpR promoter (fragment): bla
   5452..6312    +  CDS            AmpR: β-lactamase; bla; confers resistance to ampicillin, carbenicillin, and related antibiotics
   6405..6464    -  promoter       AmpR promoter (fragment): bla
   6491..6541    +  misc_feature   bom (fragment): basis of mobility region from pBR322
   6562..7360    -  CDS            NeoR/KanR (fragment): aminoglycoside phosphotransferase from Tn5; aph(3')-II (or nptII); confers resistance to neomycin, kanamycin, and G418 (Geneticin®)
   7392..7661    -  CDS            tnpA (fragment): TN5P_ECOLX - Also known as tnp. Experimental evidence at protein level: Swiss-Prot protein existence level 1. Mediates transposition of transposon Tn5 by a 'cut and paste' mechanism. First, the monomeric transposase binds the 19 bp inverted DNA repeats flanking the transposon. Then, dimerization of the DNA- bound transposase creates a synaptic DNA complex. After nicking of the first DNA strand, excision of the transposon proceeds through a series of intermediates. The transposase then mediates the insertion of the transposon at a new site by strand transfer. The activity of the wild- type tran
   7709..8012    -  CDS            ccdB (fragment): CcdB, a bacterial toxin that poisons DNA gyrase; ccdB; Plasmids containing the ccdB gene cannot be propagated in standard E. coli strains.
   8022..8169    -  CDS            lacZα (fragment): LacZα fragment of β-galactosidase; lacZ fragment
   8172..8190    +  promoter       T7 promoter: promoter for bacteriophage T7 RNA polymerase
   8225..9061    -  misc_feature   HA-R: right homology arm from the adeno-associated virus integration site (AAVS1) within intron 1 of the human PPP1R12C gene
   9083..9122    +  CDS            lacI (fragment): lac repressor; lacI; The lac repressor binds to the lac operator to inhibit transcription in E. coli. This inhibition can be relieved by adding lactose or isopropyl-β-D-thiogalactopyranoside (IPTG).
   9135..9156    +  protein_bind   CAP binding site: CAP binding activates transcription in the presence of cAMP. E. coli catabolite activator protein
   9171..9201    +  promoter       lac promoter: promoter for the E. coli lac operon
   9205..9227    +  protein_bind   lac operator (fragment): The lac repressor binds to the lac operator to inhibit transcription in E. coli. This inhibition can be relieved by adding lactose or isopropyl-β-D-thiogalactopyranoside (IPTG). lac repressor encoded by lacI
   9610..9665    -  polyA_signal   β-globin poly(A) signal: rabbit β-globin polyadenylation signal (Gil and Proudfoot, 1987)
   9736..9816    -  CDS            HBB (fragment): HBB_PONPY - Experimental evidence at transcript level: Swiss-Prot protein existence level 2. Involved in oxygen transport from the lung to the various peripheral tissues. From Pongo pygmaeus (Bornean orangutan).
   9821..10567   -  CDS            Tet-On® 3G: modified rtTA protein that binds tightly to promoters containing the tet operator in the presence of doxycycline
  10632..11640   -  intron         chimeric intron: chimera between introns from chicken β-actin and rabbit β-globin
  11641..11916   -  promoter       chicken β-actin promoter: No description available
  11919..62      -  enhancer       CMV enhancer (across the origin): human cytomegalovirus immediate early enhancer
>Addgene plasmid #115638 | AAVS1-TRE3G-NODAL | addgene full sequence | sequence record 232859 | Addgene Assembled Sequence
CGGAACTCCATATATGGGCTATGAACTAATGACCCCGTAATTGATTACTATTAATAACTAGTTTTCGTCT
TCAAGAATTCCTCGAGTTTACTCCCTATCAGTGATAGAGAACGTATGAAGAGTTTACTCCCTATCAGTGA
TAGAGAACGTATGCAGACTTTACTCCCTATCAGTGATAGAGAACGTATAAGGAGTTTACTCCCTATCAGT
GATAGAGAACGTATGACCAGTTTACTCCCTATCAGTGATAGAGAACGTATCTACAGTTTACTCCCTATCA
GTGATAGAGAACGTATATCCAGTTTACTCCCTATCAGTGATAGAGAACGTATAAGCTTTAGGCGTGTACG
GTGGGCGCCTATAAAAGCAGAGCTCGTTTAGTGAACCGTCAGATCGCCTGGAGCAATTCCACAACACTTT
TGTCTTATACCAACTTTCCGTACCACTTCCTACCCTCGTAAAGTCGACCCACCATGCACGCCCACTGCCT
GCCCTTCCTTCTGCACGCCTGGTGGGCCCTACTCCAGGCGGGTGCTGCGACGGTGGCCACTGCGCTCCTG
CGTACGCGGGGGCAGCCCTCGTCGCCATCCCCTCTGGCGTACATGCTGAGCCTCTACCGCGACCCGCTGC
CGAGGGCAGACATCATCCGCAGCCTACAGGCAGAAGATGTGGCAGTGGATGGGCAGAACTGGACGTTTGC
TTTTGACTTCTCCTTCCTGAGCCAACAAGAGGATCTGGCATGGGCTGAGCTCCGGCTGCAGCTGTCCAGC
CCTGTGGACCTCCCCACTGAGGGCTCACTTGCCATTGAGATTTTCCACCAGCCAAAGCCCGACACAGAGC
AGGCTTCAGACAGCTGCTTAGAGCGGTTTCAGATGGACCTATTCACTGTCACTTTGTCCCAGGTCACCTT
TTCCTTGGGCAGCATGGTTTTGGAGGTGACCAGGCCTCTCTCCAAGTGGCTGAAGCACCCTGGGGCCCTG
GAGAAGCAGATGTCCAGGGTAGCTGGAGAGTGCTGGCCGCGGCCCCCCACACCGCCTGCCACCAATGTGC
TCCTTATGCTCTACTCCAACCTCTCGCAGGAGCAGAGGCAGCTGGGTGGGTCCACCTTGCTGTGGGAAGC
CGAGAGCTCCTGGCGGGCCCAGGAGGGACAGCTGTCCTGGGAGTGGGGCAAGAGGCACCGGCGACATCAC
TTGCCAGACAGAAGTCAACTGTGTCGGAAGGTCAAGTTCCAGGTGGACTTCAACCTGATCGGATGGGGCT
CCTGGATCATCTACCCCAAGCAGTACAACGCCTATCGCTGTGAGGGCGAGTGTCCTAATCCTGTTGGGGA
GGAGTTTCATCCGACCAACCATGCATACATCCAGAGTCTGCTGAAACGTTACCAGCCCCACCGAGTCCCT
TCCACTTGTTGTGCCCCAGTGAAGACCAAGCCGCTGAGCATGCTGTATGTGGATAATGGCAGAGTGCTCC
TAGATCACCATAAAGACATGATCGTGGAAGAATGTGGGTGCCTCTGAACGCGTCATATGGCTAGCCTGCA
GGGATCCAATGTAACTGTATTCAGCGATGACGAAATTCTTAGCTATTGTAATACTCTAGAGGATCTTTGT
GAAGGAACCTTACTTCTGTGGTGTGACATAATTGGACAAACTACCTACAGAGATTTAAAGCTCTAAGGTA
AATATAAAATTTTTAAGTGTATAATGTGTTAAACTACTGATTCTAATTGTTTGTGTATTTTAGATTCCAA
CCTATGGAACTGATGAATGGGAGCAGTGGTGGAATGCCTTTAATGAGGAAAACCTGTTTTGCTCAGAAGA
AATGCCATCTAGTGATGATGAGGCTACTGCTGACTCTCAACATTCTACTCCTCCAAAAAAGAAGAGAAAG
GTAGAAGACCCCAAGGACTTTCCTTCAGAATTGCTAAGTTTTTTGAGTCATGCTGTGTTTAGTAATAGAA
CTCTTGCTTGCTTTGCTATTTACACCACAAAGGAAAAAGCTGCACTGCTATACAAGAAAATTATGGAAAA
ATATTCTGTAACCTTTATAAGTAGGCATAACAGTTATAATCATAACATACTGTTTTTTCTTACTCCACAC
AGGCATAGAGTGTCTGCTATTAATAACTATGCTCAAAAATTGTGTACCTTTAGCTTTTTAATTTGTAAAG
GGGTTAATAAGGAATATTTGATGTATAGTGCCTTGACTAGAGATCATAATCAGCCATACCACATTTGTAG
AGGTTTTACTTGCTTTAAAAAACCTCCCACACCTCCCCCTGAACCTGAAACATAAAATGAATGCAATTGT
TGTTGTTAACTTGTTTATTGCAGCTTATAATGGTTACAAATAAAGCAATAGCATCACAAATTTCACAAAT
AAAGCATTTTTTTCACTGCATTCTAGTTGTGGTTTGTCCAAACTCATCAATGTATCTTATCATGTCTGCG
GCCTAGTCAATAATCAATGTCGAGACCCATAGAGCCCACCGCATCCCCAGCATGCCTGCTATTGTCTTCC
CAATCCTCCCCCTTGCTGTCCTGCCCCACCCCACCCCCCAGAATAGAATGACACCTACTCAGACAATGCG
ATGCAATTTCCTCATTTTATTAGGAAAGGACAGTGGGAGTGGCACCTTCCAGGGTCAAGGAAGGCACGGG
GGAGGGGCAAACAACAGATGGCTGGCAACTAGAAGGCACAGTCGAGGCTGATCAGCGGGTTTAAACGGGC
CCTCTAGATCAGGCACCGGGCTTGCGGGTCATGCACCAGGTGCGCGGTCCTTCGGGCACCTCGACGTCGG
CGGTGACGGTGAAGCCGAGCCGCTCGTAGAAGGGGAGGTTGCGGGGCGCGGAGGTCTCCAGGAAGGCGGG
CACCCCGGCGCGCTCGGCCGCCTCCACTCCGGGGAGCACGACGGCGCTGCCCAGACCCTTGCCCTGGTGG
TCGGGCGAGACGCCGACGGTGGCCAGGAACCACGCGGGCTCCTTGGGCCGGTGCGGCGCCAGGAGGCCTT
CCATCTGTTGCTGCGCGGCCAGCCGGGAACCGCTCAACTCGGCCATGCGCGGGCCGATCTCGGCGAACAC
CGCCCCCGCTTCGACGCTCTCCGGCGTGGTCCAGACCGCCACCGCGGCGCCGTCGTCCGCGACCCACACC
TTGCCGATGTCGAGCCCGACGCGCGTGAGGAAGAGTTCTTGCAGCTCGGTGACCCGCTCGATGTGGCGGT
CCGGATCGACGGTGTGGCGCGTGGCGGGGTAGTCGGCGAACGCGGCGGCGAGGGTGCGTACGGCCCTGGG
GACGTCGTCGCGGGTGGCGAGGCGCACCGTGGGCTTGTACTCGGTCATCTCGAGCCTAGGGCCGGGATTC
TCCTCCACGTCACCGCATGTTAGAAGACTTCCTCTGCCCTCTCCGCTGCCAGATCTCTCGAGGCCCTGTG
GGAGGAAGAGAAGAGGTCAGAAGCTTGCCCCACTGTGGGGTGGAGGGGACAGATAAAAGTACCCAGAACC
AGAGCCACATTAACCGGCCCTGGGAATATAAGGTGGTCCCAGCTCGGGGACACAGGATCCCTGGAGGCAG
CAAACATGCTGTCCTGAAGTGGACATAGGGGCCCGGGTTGGAGGAAGAAGACTAGCTGAGCTCTCGGACC
CCTGGAAGATGCCATGACAGGGGGCTGGAAGAGCTAGCACAGACTAGAGAGGTAAGGGGGGTAGGGGAGC
TGCCCAAATGAAAGGAGTGAGAGGTGACCCGAATCCACAGGAGAACGGGGTGTCCAGGCAAAGAAAGCAA
GAGGATGGAGAGGTGGCTAAAGCCAGGGAGACGGGGTACTTTGGGGTTGTCCAGAAAAACGGTGATGATG
CAGGCCTACAAGAAGGGGAGGCGGGACGCAAGGGAGACATCCGTCGGAGAAGGCCATCCTAAGAAACGAG
AGATGGCACAGGCCCCAGAAGGAGAAGGAAAAGGGAACCCAGCGAGTGAAGACGGCATGGGGTTGGGTGA
GGGAGGAGAGATGCCCGGAGAGGACCCAGACACGGGGAGGATCCGCTCAGAGGACATCACGTGGTGCAGC
GCCGAGAAGGAAGTGCTCCGGAAAGAGCATCCTTGGGCAGCAACACAGCAGAGAGCAAGGGGAAGAGGGA
GTGGAGGAAGACGGAACCTGAAGGAGGCGGCAGGGAAGGATCTGGGCCAGCCGTAGAGGTGACCCAGGCC
ACAAGCTGCAGACAGAAAGCGGCACAGGCCCAGGGGAGAGAATGCTGGTCAGAGAAAGCAAAGGGCGAAT
TCGTTTAAACCTGCAGGACTAGCTAGTCCCTTTAGTGAGGGTTAATTCTGAGCTTGGCGTAATCATGGTC
ATAGCTGTTTCCTGTGTGAAATTGTTATCCGCTCACAATTCCACACAACATACGAGCCGGAAGCATAAAG
TGTAAAGCCTGGGGTGCCTAATGAGTGAGCTAACTCACATTAATTGCGTTGCGCTCACTGCCCGCTTTCC
AGTCGGGAAACCTGTCGTGCCAGCTGCATTAATGAATCGGCCAACGCGCGGGGAGAGGCGGTTTGCGTAT
TGGGCGCTCTTCCGCTTCCTCGCTCACTGACTCGCTGCGCTCGGTCGTTCGGCTGCGGCGAGCGGTATCA
GCTCACTCAAAGGCGGTAATACGGTTATCCACAGAATCAGGGGATAACGCAGGAAAGAACATGTGAGCAA
AAGGCCAGCAAAAGGCCAGGAACCGTAAAAAGGCCGCGTTGCTGGCGTTTTTCCATAGGCTCCGCCCCCC
TGACGAGCATCACAAAAATCGACGCTCAAGTCAGAGGTGGCGAAACCCGACAGGACTATAAAGATACCAG
GCGTTTCCCCCTGGAAGCTCCCTCGTGCGCTCTCCTGTTCCGACCCTGCCGCTTACCGGATACCTGTCCG
CCTTTCTCCCTTCGGGAAGCGTGGCGCTTTCTCATAGCTCACGCTGTAGGTATCTCAGTTCGGTGTAGGT
CGTTCGCTCCAAGCTGGGCTGTGTGCACGAACCCCCCGTTCAGCCCGACCGCTGCGCCTTATCCGGTAAC
TATCGTCTTGAGTCCAACCCGGTAAGACACGACTTATCGCCACTGGCAGCAGCCACTGGTAACAGGATTA
GCAGAGCGAGGTATGTAGGCGGTGCTACAGAGTTCTTGAAGTGGTGGCCTAACTACGGCTACACTAGAAG
AACAGTATTTGGTATCTGCGCTCTGCTGAAGCCAGTTACCTTCGGAAAAAGAGTTGGTAGCTCTTGATCC
GGCAAACAAACCACCGCTGGTAGCGGTGGTTTTTTTGTTTGCAAGCAGCAGATTACGCGCAGAAAAAAAG
GATCTCAAGAAGATCCTTTGATCTTTTCTACGGGGTCTGACGCTCAGTGGAACGAAAACTCACGTTAAGG
GATTTTGGTCATGAGACAATAACCCTGATAAATGCTTCAATAATATTGAAAAAGGAAGAGTATGAGTATT
CAACATTTCCGTGTCGCCCTTATTCCCTTTTTTGCGGCATTTTGCCTTCCTGTTTTTGCTCACCCAGAAA
CGCTGGTGAAAGTAAAAGATGCTGAAGATCAGTTGGGTGCACGAGTGGGTTACATCGAACTGGATCTCAA
CAGCGGTAAGATCCTTGAGAGTTTTCGCCCCGAAGAACGTTTTCCAATGATGAGCACTTTTAAAGTTCTG
CTATGTGGCGCGGTATTATCCCGTATTGACGCCGGGCAAGAGCAACTCGGTCGCCGCATACACTATTCTC
AGAATGACTTGGTTGAGTATTCACCAGTCACAGAAAAGCATCTTACGGATGGCATGACAGTAAGAGAATT
ATGCAGTGCTGCCATAACCATGAGTGATAACACTGCGGCCAACTTACTTCTGACAACGATCGGAGGACCG
AAGGAGCTAACCGCTTTTTTGCACAACATGGGGGATCATGTAACTCGCCTTGATCGTTGGGAACCGGAGC
TGAATGAAGCCATACCAAACGACGAGCGTGACACCACGATGCCTGTAGCAATGGCAACAACGTTGCGCAA
ACTATTAACTGGCGAACTACTTACTCTAGCTTCCCGGCAACAATTAATAGACTGGATGGAGGCGGATAAA
GTTGCAGGACCACTTCTGCGCTCGGCCCTTCCGGCTGGCTGGTTTATTGCTGATAAATCTGGAGCCGGTG
AGCGTGGGTCTCGCGGTATCATTGCAGCACTGGGGCCAGATGGTAAGCCCTCCCGTATCGTAGTTATCTA
CACGACGGGGAGTCAGGCAACTATGGATGAACGAAATAGACAGATCGCTGAGATAGGTGCCTCACTGATT
AAGCATTGGTAACTGTCAGACCAAGTTTACTCATATATACTTTAGATTGATTTAAAACTTCATTTTTAAT
TTAAAAGGATCTAGGTGAAGATCCTTTTTGATAATCTCATGAGCGGATACATATTTGAATGTATTTAGAA
AAATAAACAAATAGGGGTTCCGCGCACATTTCCCCGAAAAGTGCCACCTGATGCGGTGTGAAATACCGCA
CAGATGCGTAAGGAGAAAATACCGCATCAGGAAATTGTAAGCGTTAATAATTCAGAAGAACTCGTCAAGA
AGGCGATAGAAGGCGATGCGCTGCGAATCGGGAGCGGCGATACCGTAAAGCACGAGGAAGCGGTCAGCCC
ATTCGCCGCCAAGCTCTTCAGCAATATCACGGGTAGCCAACGCTATGTCCTGATAGCGGTCCGCCACACC
CAGCCGGCCACAGTCGATGAATCCAGAAAAGCGGCCATTTTCCACCATGATATTCGGCAAGCAGGCATCG
CCATGCATGGGTCACGACGAGATCCTCGCCGTCGGGCATGCTCGCCTTGAGCCTGGCGAACAGTTCGGCT
GGCGCGAGCCCCTGATGCTCTTCGTCCAGATCATCCTGATCGACAAGACCGGCTTCCATCCGAGTACGTG
CTCGCTCGATGCGATGTTTCGCTTGGTGGTCGAATGGGCAGGTAGCCGGATCAAGCGTATGCAGCCGCCG
CATTGCATCAGCCATGATGGATACTTTCTCGGCAGGAGCAAGGTGAGATGACAGGAGATCCTGCCCCGGC
ACTTCGCCCAATAGCAGCCAGTCCCTTCCCGCTTCAGTGACAACGTCGAGCACAGCTGCGCAAGGAACGC
CCGTCGTGGCCAGCCACGATAGCCGCGCTGCCTCGTCTTGCAGTTCATTCAGGGCACCGGACAGGTCGGT
CTTGACAAAAAGAACCGGGCGCCCCTGCGCTGACAGCCGGAACACGGCGGCATCAGAGCAGCCGATTGTC
TGTTGTGCCCAGTCATAGCCGAATAGCCTCTCCACCCAAGCGGCCGGAGAACCTGCGTGCAATCCATCTT
GTTCAATCATGCGAAACGATCCTCATCCTGTCTCTTGATCAGAGCTTGATCCCCTGCGCCATCAGATCCT
TGGCGGCAAGAAAGCCATCCAGTTTACTTTGCAGGGCTTCCCAACCTTACCAGAGGGCGCCCCAGCTGGC
AATTCCGGTTCGCTTGCTGTCCATAAAACCGCCCAGTCTAGCTATCGCCATGTAAGCCCACTGCAAGCTA
CCTGCTTTCTCTTTGCGCTTGCGTTTTCCCTTGTCCAGATAGCCCAGTAGCTGACATTCATCCGGGGTCA
GCACCGTTTCTGCGGACTGGCTTTCTACGTGAAAAGGATCTAGGTGAAGATCCTTTTTGATAATCTCATG
CCTGACATTTATATTCCCCAGAACATCAGGTTAATGGCGTTTTTGATGTCATTTTCGCGGTGGCTGAGAT
CAGCCACTTCTTCCCCGATAACGGAGACCGGCACACTGGCCATATCGGTGGTCATCATGCGCCAGCTTTC
ATCCCCGATATGCACCACCGGGTAAAGTTCACGGGAGACTTTATCTGACAGCAGACGTGCACTGGCCAGG
GGGATCACCATCCGTCGCCCCGGCGTGTCAATAATATCACTCTGTACATCCACAAACAGACGATAACGGC
TCTCTCTTTTATAGGTGTAAACCTTAAACTGCCGTACGTATAGGCTGCGCAACTGTTGGGAAGGGCGATC
GGTGCGGGCCTCTTCGCTATTACGCCAGCTGGCGAAAGGGGGATGTGCTGCAAGGCGATTAAGTTGGGTA
ACGCCAGGGTTTTCCCAGTCACGACGTTGTAAAACGACGGCCAGTGAATTGTAATACGACTCACTATAGG
GCGAATTGAATTTAGCGGCCGCGAATTCGCCCTTAGAGCAGAGCCAGGAACCCCTGTAGGGAAGGGGCAG
GAGAGCCAGGGGCATGAGATGGTGGACGAGGAAGGGGGACAGGGAAGCCTGAGCGCCTCTCCTGGGCTTG
CCAAGGACTCAAACCCAGAAGCCCAGAGCAGGGCCTTAGGGAAGCGGGACCCTGCTCTGGGCGGAGGAAT
ATGTCCCAGATAGCACTGGGGACTCTTTAAGGAAAGAAGGATGGAGAAAGAGAAAGGGAGTAGAGGCGGC
CACGACCTGGTGAACACCTAGGACGCACCATTCTCACAAAGGGAGTTTTCCACACGGACACCCCCCTCCT
CACCACAGCCCTGCCAGGACGGGGCTGGCTACTGGCCTTATCTCACAGGTAAAACTGACGCACGGAGGAA
CAATATAAATTGGGGACTAGAAAGGTGAAGAGCCAAAGTTAGAACTCAGGACCAACTTATTCTGATTTTG
TTTTTCCAAACTGCTTCTCCTCTTGGGAAGTGTAAGGAAGCTGCAGCACCAGGATCAGTGAAACGCACCA
GACAGCCGCGTCAGAGCAGCTCAGGTTCTGGGAGAGGGTAGCGCAGGGTGGCCACTGAGAACCGGGCAGG
TCACGCATCCCCCCCTTCCCTCCCACCCCCTGCCAAGCTCTCCCTCCCAGGATCCTCTCTGGCTCCATCG
TAAGCAAACCTTAGAGGTTCTGGCAAGGAGAGAGATGGCTCCAGGAAATGGGGGTGTGTCACCAGATAAG
GAATCTGCCTAACAGGAGGTGGGGGTTAGACCCAATATCAGGAGACTAGGAAGGAGGAGGCCTAAGGATG
GGGCTTTTCTGTCACCAATCCTGTCCCTAGTAAAGCTTAGTACTGTCGATCCGCTGGCACGACAGGTTTC
CCGACTGGAAAGCGGGCAGTGAGCGCAACGCAATTAATGTGAGTTAGCTCACTCATTAGGCACCCCAGGC
TTTACACTTTATGCTTCCGGCTCGTATGTTGTGTGGAATTGTGAGCGGATAACAATTTCACACAGGAAAC
AGCTATGACCATGATTACGCCAAGCTTGGGCTGCAGGTCGAGGGATCTCCATAAGAGAAGAGGGACAGCT
ATGACTGGGAGTAGTCAGGAGAGGAGGAAAAATCTGGCTAGTAAAACATGTAAGGAAAATTTTAGGGATG
TTAAAGAAAAAAATAACACAAAACAAAATATAAAAAAAATCTAACCTCAAGTCAAGGCTTTTCTATGGAA
TAAGGAATGGACAGCAGGGGGCTGTTTCATATACTGATGACCTCTTTATAGCCAACCTTTGTTCATGGCA
GCCAGCATATGGGCATATGTTGCCAAACTCTAAACCAAATACTCATTCTGATGTTTTAAATGATTTGCCC
TCCCATATGTCCTTCCGAGTGAGAGACACAAAAAATTCCAACACACTATTGCAATGAAAATAAATTTCCT
TTATTAGCCAGAAGTCAGATGCTCAAGGGGCTTCATGATGTCCCCATAATTTTTGGCAGAGGGAAAAAGA
TCTCAGTGGTATTTGTGAGCCAGGGCATTGGCCACACCAGCCACCACCTTCTGATAGGCAGCCTGCACCT
GAGGAGTGAATTCACGCGCCTTACCCGGGGAGCATGTCAAGGTCAAAATCGTCAAGAGCGTCAGCAGGCA
GCATATCAAGGTCAAAGTCGTCAAGGGCATCGGCTGGGAGCATGTCTAAGTCAAAATCGTCAAGGGCGTC
GGTCGGCCCGCCGCTTTCGCACTTTAGCTGTTTCTCCAGGCCACATATGATTAGTTCCAGGCCGAAAAGG
AAGGCAGGTTCGGCTCCCTGCCGGTCGAACAGCTCAATTGCTTGTTTCAGAAGTGGGGGCATAGAATCGG
TGGTAGGTGTCTCTCTTTCCTCTTTTGCTACTTGATGCTCCTGTTCCTCCAATACGCAGCCCAGTGTAAA
GTGGCCCACGGCGGACAGAGCGTACAGTGCGTTCTCCAGGGAGAAGCCTTGCTGACACAGGAACGCGAGC
TGATTTTCCAGGGTTTCGTACTGTTTCTCTGTTGGGCGGGTGCCGAGATGCACTTTAGCCCCGTCGCGAT
GTGAGAGGAGAGCACAGCGGTATGACTTGGCGTTGTTCCGCAGAAAGTCTTGCCATGACTCGCCTTCCAG
GGGGCAGGAGTGGGTATGATGCCTGTCCAGCATCTCGATTGGCAGGGCATCGAGCAGGGCCCGCTTGTTC
TTCACGTGCCAGTACAGGGTAGGCTGCTCAACTCCCAGCTTTTGAGCGAGTTTCCTTGTCGTCAGGCCTT
CGATACCGACTCCATTGAGTAATTCCAGAGCAGAGTTTATGACTTTGCTCTTGTCCAGTCTAGACATGGT
GCTCGACGAATTCTTTGCCAAAATGATGAGACAGCACAATAACCAGCACGTTGCCCAGGAGCTGTAGGAA
AAAGAAGAAGGCATGAACATGGTTAGCAGAGGCTCTAGAGCCGCCGGTCACACGCCAGAAGCCGAACCCC
GCCCTGCCCCGTCCCCCCCGAAGGCAGCCGTCCCCCTGCGGCAGCCCCGAGGCTGGAGATGGAGAAGGGG
ACGGCGGCGCGGCGACGCACGAAGGCCCTCCCCGCCCATTTCCTTCCTGCCGGCGCCGCACCGCTTCGCC
CGCGCCCGCTAGAGGGGGTGCGGCGGCGCCTCCCAGATTTCGGCTCCGCCAGATTTGGGACAAAGGAAGT
CCCTGCGCCCTCTCGCACGATTACCATAAAAGGCAATGGCTGCGGCTCGCCGCGCCTCGACAGCCGCCGG
CGCTCCGGGGCCGCCGCGCCCCTCCCCCGAGCCCTCCCCGGCCCGAGGCGGCCCCGCCCCGCCCGGCACC
CCCACCTGCCGCCACCCCCCGCCCGGCACGGCGAGCCCCGCGCCACGCCCCGCACGGAGCCCCGCACCCG
AAGCCGGGCCGTGCTCAGCAACTCGGGGAGGGGGGTGCAGGGGGGGGTTACAGCCCGACCGCCGCGCCCA
CACCCCCTGCTCACCCCCCCACGCACACACCCCGCACGCAGCCTTTGTTCCCCTCGCAGCCCCCCCGCAC
CGCGGGGCACCGCCCCCGGCCGCGCTCCCCTCGCGCACACGCGGAGCGCACAAAGCCCCGCGCCGCGCCC
GCAGCGCTCACAGCCGCCGGGCAGCGCGGGCCGCACGCGGCGCTCCCCACGCACACACACACGCACGCAC
CCCCCGAGCCGCTCCCCCCCGCACAAAGGGCCCTCCCGGAGCCCTTTAAGGCTTTCACGCAGCCACAGAA
AAGAAACGAGCCGTCATTAAACCAAGCGCTAATTACAGCCCGGAGGAGAAGGGCCGTCCCGCCCGCTCAC
CTGTGGGAGTAACGCGGTCAGTCAGAGCCGGGGCGGGCGGCGCGAGGCGGCGCGGAGCGGGGCACGGGGC
GAAGGCAACGCAGCGACTCCCGCCCGCCGCGCGCTTCGCTTTTTATAGGGCCGCCGCCGCCGCCGCCTCG
CCATAAAAGGAAACTTTCGGAGCGCGCCGCTCTGATTGGCTGCCGCCGCACCTCTCCGCCTCGCCCCGCC
CCGCCCCTCGCCCCGCCCCGCCCCGCCTGGCGCGCGCCCCCCCCCCCCCCGCCCCCATCGCTGCACAAAA
TAATTAAAAAATAAATAAATACAAAATTGGGGGTGGGGAGGGGGGGGAGATGGGGAGAGTGAAGCAGAAC
GTGGGGCTCACCTCGACCCATGGTAATAGCGATGACTAATACGTAGATGTACTGCCAAGTAGGAAAGTCC
CATAAGGTCATGTACTGGGCATAATGCCAGGCGGGCCATTTACCGTCATTGACGTCAATAGGGGGCGTAC
TTGGCATATGATACACTTGATGTACTGCCAAGTGGGCAGTTTACCGTAAATAGTCCACCCATTGACGTCA
ATGGAAAGTCCCTATTGGCGTTACTATGGGAACATACGTCATTATTGACGTCAATGGGCGGGGGTCGTTG
GGCGGTCAGCCAGGCGGGCCATTTACCGTAAGTTATGTAACG
